Addgene plasmid #142799: TFORF1465
Purpose: Lentiviral vector for overexpressing transcription factor ORFs with unique 24-bp barcodes. Barcodes facilitate identification of transcription factors in pooled screens.
Depositing lab: Feng Zhang. Depositing organization: Broad Institute. Publication: A transcription factor atlas of directed differentiation. Joung J, Ma S, Tay T, Geiger-Schuller KR, Kirchgatterer PC, Verdine VK, Guo B, Arias-Garcia MA, Allen WE, Singh A, Kuksenko O, Abudayyeh OO, Gootenberg JS, Fu Z, Macrae RK, Buenrostro JD, Regev A, Zhang F. Cell. 2023 Jan 5;186(1):209-229.e26. doi: 10.1016/j.cell.2022.11.026. PubMed 36608654.
Backbone
  Vector backbone: pLX_TRC317
  Backbone manufacturer: Broad Institute Genetic Perturbation Platform
  Backbone size w/o insert (bp): 8264
  Vector type: Mammalian Expression, Lentiviral
  Selectable markers: Puromycin
Growth in bacteria
  Bacterial resistance: Ampicillin, 100 μg/mL
  Growth temperature: 37°C
  Growth strain: NEB Stable
  Copy number: High Copy
Gene/Insert
  Gene/Insert name: VAV1
  Species: H. sapiens (human)
  Insert size (bp): 2639
  Entrez Gene: VAV1 (a.k.a. VAV)
  Promoter: EF1a
  Cloning method: Unknown
  Sequencing primers: 5′ GGGTGGAGACTGAAGTTAGGCCAG; 3′ CACATAGCGTAAAAGGAGCAACATAG
Terms and licenses: Academic/Nonprofit Terms; Industry Terms: Not Available to Industry
Depositor comments: NM_005428,ENST00000602142 . The transcription factor ORF portion of this plasmid was synthesized by Genewiz. Please test multiple small colonies in case of plasmid recombination. To make this collection available in a timely manner, a portion of this collection was not fully sequenced by Addgene. If an Addgene verified full plasmid sequence is not available, please contact us prior to placing an order to request the full sequence.
How to cite: TFORF1465 was a gift from Feng Zhang (Addgene plasmid # 142799 ; http://n2t.net/addgene:142799 ; RRID:Addgene_142799)
