[The description below was written by a language model from this plasmid's Addgene catalogue record and pLannotate feature annotations shown in this document.]
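Description:
TFORF1465 is a lentiviral mammalian expression plasmid built on the pLX_TRC317 backbone and belongs to a barcoded library of human transcription factor open reading frames. It is propagated in E. coli as a high-copy plasmid through a ColE1/pUC-type origin with ampicillin selection (AmpR), and it also carries an f1 origin and remnants of a lac/lacZα cloning region flanked by T7 and T3 promoters. The sequenced record is about 10.9 kb, consistent with the stated backbone plus insert. The depositor notes that recombination can occur, as is common with LTR-containing plasmids.

The viral portion is a third-generation, self-inactivating design. An RSV promoter fused to a truncated HIV-1 5' LTR drives genomic RNA production in packaging cells. It is followed by the Ψ packaging signal with a gag fragment, the Rev response element for nuclear export, a cPPT/CTS to aid nuclear import, and a ΔU3 3' LTR with a downstream SV40 polyadenylation signal. Within the transfer region, an SV40 early promoter drives puromycin N-acetyltransferase for selection of transduced cells. A separate EF-1α promoter drives the payload, the human VAV1 coding sequence (a signalling protein that couples tyrosine kinase signals to Rho/Rac GTPase activation), and a WPRE downstream enhances transcript expression.

According to the catalogue entry, each ORF in the collection is paired with a unique 24-bp barcode. The barcode is not annotated in the feature table, and the short U6-like fragment between the ORF and the WPRE may simply be a homology hit in that region. The barcodes let individual ORFs be identified in pooled overexpression screens, such as screens for factors that direct cell differentiation.
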