Features (pLannotate 1.2.2; 31 found; start..end, strand, type, name):
      5..231     +  promoter       RSV promoter: Rous sarcoma virus enhancer/promoter
    232..412     +  LTR            5' LTR (truncated): truncated 5' long terminal repeat (LTR) from HIV-1
    459..584     +  misc_feature   HIV-1 Ψ: packaging signal of human immunodeficiency virus type 1
    568..931     +  CDS            HIV-1 gag (fragment): gag protein from human immunodeficiency virus 1; gag
   1077..1310    +  misc_feature   RRE: The Rev response element (RRE) of HIV-1 allows for Rev-dependent mRNA export from the nucleus to the cytoplasm.
   1687..1713    +  CDS            Rev (fragment): human immunodeficiency virus 1 (HIV-1) Rev protein; rev; enhances nuclear export of unspliced and incompletely spliced viral mRNAs
   1720..1743    +  promoter       SV40 promoter (fragment): SV40 early promoter
   1744..1815    +  promoter       SV40 promoter (fragment): SV40 enhancer and early promoter
   1839..1974    +  rep_origin     SV40 ori: SV40 origin of replication
   2020..2616    +  CDS            PuroR (fragment): puromycin N-acetyltransferase; pac from Streptomyces; confers resistance to puromycin
   2665..2782    +  misc_feature   cPPT/CTS: central polypurine tract and central termination sequence of HIV-1
   2847..2913    +  CDS            small t antigen (fragment): SV40 (simian virus 40) small t antigen
   2920..4098    +  promoter       EF-1α promoter: strong constitutive promoter for human elongation factor EF-1α
   4115..6649    +  CDS            VAV1: VAV_HUMAN - Also known as VAV. Experimental evidence at protein level: Swiss-Prot protein existence level 1. Couples tyrosine kinase signals with the activation of the Rho/Rac GTPases, thus leading to cell differentiation and/or proliferation. From Homo sapiens (Human).
   6665..6718    +  promoter       U6 promoter (fragment): RNA polymerase III promoter for human U6 snRNA
   6760..7348    +  misc_feature   WPRE: woodchuck hepatitis virus posttranscriptional regulatory element
   7399..7418    +  misc_feature   cPPT/CTS (fragment): central polypurine tract and central termination sequence of HIV-1
   7420..7653    +  LTR            3' LTR (ΔU3): self-inactivating 3' long terminal repeat (LTR) from HIV-1
   7731..7852    +  polyA_signal   SV40 poly(A) signal: SV40 polyadenylation signal
   7892..8027    +  rep_origin     SV40 ori: SV40 origin of replication
   8048..8066    -  promoter       T7 promoter: promoter for bacteriophage T7 RNA polymerase
   8074..8229    +  CDS            lacZα (fragment): LacZα fragment of β-galactosidase; lacZ fragment
   8234..8662    +  rep_origin     f1 ori (sequence partly withheld): f1 bacteriophage origin of replication; arrow indicates direction of (+) strand synthesis
   8715..8819    +  promoter       AmpR promoter: bla
   8820..9680    +  CDS            AmpR: β-lactamase; bla; confers resistance to ampicillin, carbenicillin, and related antibiotics
   9851..10439   +  rep_origin     ori: high-copy-number ColE1/pMB1/pBR322/pUC origin of replication
  10622..10714   +  CDS            lacI (fragment): lac repressor; lacI; The lac repressor binds to the lac operator to inhibit transcription in E. coli. This inhibition can be relieved by adding lactose or isopropyl-β-D-thiogalactopyranoside (IPTG).
  10727..10748   +  protein_bind   CAP binding site: CAP binding activates transcription in the presence of cAMP. E. coli catabolite activator protein
  10763..10793   +  promoter       lac promoter: promoter for the E. coli lac operon
  10797..10819   +  protein_bind   lac operator (fragment): The lac repressor binds to the lac operator to inhibit transcription in E. coli. This inhibition can be relieved by adding lactose or isopropyl-β-D-thiogalactopyranoside (IPTG). lac repressor encoded by lacI
  10862..10880   +  promoter       T3 promoter: promoter for bacteriophage T3 RNA polymerase
>Addgene plasmid #142799 | TFORF1465 | addgene full sequence | sequence record 395859 | Addgene NGS Result
TTAATGTAGTCTTATGCAATACTCTTGTAGTCTTGCAACATGGTAACGATGAGTTAGCAACATGCCTTAC
AAGGAGAGAAAAAGCACCGTGCATGCCGATTGGTGGAAGTAAGGTGGTACGATCGTGCCTTATTAGGAAG
GCAACAGACGGGTCTGACATGGATTGGACGAACCACTGAATTGCCGCATTGCAGAGATATTGTATTTAAG
TGCCTAGCTCGATACATAAACGGGTCTCTCTGGTTAGACCAGATCTGAGCCTGGGAGCTCTCTGGCTAAC
TAGGGAACCCACTGCTTAAGCCTCAATAAAGCTTGCCTTGAGTGCTTCAAGTAGTGTGTGCCCGTCTGTT
GTGTGACTCTGGTAACTAGAGATCCCTCAGACCCTTTTAGTCAGTGTGGAAAATCTCTAGCAGTGGCGCC
CGAACAGGGACTTGAAAGCGAAAGGGAAACCAGAGGAGCTCTCTCGACGCAGGACTCGGCTTGCTGAAGC
GCGCACGGCAAGAGGCGAGGGGCGGCGACTGGTGAGTACGCCAAAAATTTTGACTAGCGGAGGCTAGAAG
GAGAGAGATGGGTGCGAGAGCGTCAGTATTAAGCGGGGGAGAATTAGATCGCGATGGGAAAAAATTCGGT
TAAGGCCAGGGGGAAAGAAAAAATATAAATTAAAACATATAGTATGGGCAAGCAGGGAGCTAGAACGATT
CGCAGTTAATCCTGGCCTGTTAGAAACATCAGAAGGCTGTAGACAAATACTGGGACAGCTACAACCATCC
CTTCAGACAGGATCAGAAGAACTTAGATCATTATATAATACAGTAGCAACCCTCTATTGTGTGCATCAAA
GGATAGAGATAAAAGACACCAAGGAAGCTTTAGACAAGATAGAGGAAGAGCAAAACAAAAGTAAGACCAC
CGCACAGCAAGCGGCCGCTGATCTTCAGACCTGGAGGAGGAGATATGAGGGACAATTGGAGAAGTGAATT
ATATAAATATAAAGTAGTAAAAATTGAACCATTAGGAGTAGCACCCACCAAGGCAAAGAGAAGAGTGGTG
CAGAGAGAAAAAAGAGCAGTGGGAATAGGAGCTTTGTTCCTTGGGTTCTTGGGAGCAGCAGGAAGCACTA
TGGGCGCAGCGTCAATGACGCTGACGGTACAGGCCAGACAATTATTGTCTGGTATAGTGCAGCAGCAGAA
CAATTTGCTGAGGGCTATTGAGGCGCAACAGCATCTGTTGCAACTCACAGTCTGGGGCATCAAGCAGCTC
CAGGCAAGAATCCTGGCTGTGGAAAGATACCTAAAGGATCAACAGCTCCTGGGGATTTGGGGTTGCTCTG
GAAAACTCATTTGCACCACTGCTGTGCCTTGGAATGCTAGTTGGAGTAATAAATCTCTGGAACAGATTTG
GAATCACACGACCTGGATGGAGTGGGACAGAGAAATTAACAATTACACAAGCTTAATACACTCCTTAATT
GAAGAATCGCAAAACCAGCAAGAAAAGAATGAACAAGAATTATTGGAATTAGATAAATGGGCAAGTTTGT
GGAATTGGTTTAACATAACAAATTGGCTGTGGTATATAAAATTATTCATAATGATAGTAGGAGGCTTGGT
AGGTTTAAGAATAGTTTTTGCTGTACTTTCTATAGTGAATAGAGTTAGGCAGGGATATTCACCATTATCG
TTTCAGACCCACCTCCCAACCCCGAGGGGACCCATGCATTGCATCTCAATTAGTCAGCAACCAGGTGTGG
AAAGTCCCCAGGCTCCCCAGCAGGCAGAAGTATGCAAAGCATGCGTCTCAATTAGTCAGCAACCATAGTC
CCGCCCCTAACTCCGCCCATCCCGCCCCTAACTCCGCCCAGTTCCGCCCATTCTCCGCCCCATGGCTGAC
TAATTTTTTTTATTTATGCAGAGGCCGAGGCCGCCTCGGCCTCTGAGCTATTCCAGAAGTAGTGAGGAGG
CTTTTTTGGAGGCCTAGGCTTTTGCAAAAAGCTTTCTAGAGGTACCACCGGAGCTTACCATGACCGAGTA
CAAGCCCACGGTGCGCCTCGCCACCCGCGACGACGTCCCCAGGGCCGTACGCACCCTCGCCGCCGCGTTC
GCCGACTACCCCGCCACGCGCCACACCGTCGATCCGGACCGCCACATCGAGCGGGTCACCGAGCTGCAAG
AACTCTTCCTCACGCGCGTCGGGCTCGACATCGGCAAGGTGTGGGTCGCGGACGACGGCGCCGCCGTGGC
GGTCTGGACCACGCCGGAGAGCGTCGAAGCGGGGGCGGTGTTCGCCGAGATCGGCCCGCGCATGGCCGAG
TTGAGCGGTTCCCGGCTGGCCGCGCAGCAACAGATGGAAGGCCTCCTGGCGCCGCACCGGCCCAAGGAGC
CCGCGTGGTTCCTGGCCACCGTCGGCGTCTCGCCCGACCACCAGGGCAAGGGTCTGGGCAGCGCCGTCGT
GCTCCCCGGAGTGGAGGCGGCCGAGCGCGCCGGGGTGCCCGCCTTCCTGGAGACCTCCGCGCCCCGCAAC
CTCCCCTTCTACGAGCGGCTCGGCTTCACCGTCACCGCCGACGTCGAGGTGCCCGAAGGACCGCGCACCT
GGTGCATGACCCGCAAGCCCGGTGCCAGTTAACGAATTCTAGATCTTGAGACAAATGGCAGTATTCATCC
ACAATTTTAAAAGAAAAGGGGGGATTGGGGGGTACAGTGCAGGGGAAAGAATAGTAGACATAATAGCAAC
AGACATACAAACTAAAGAATTACAAAAACAAATTACAAAAATTCAAAATTTTCGGGTTTATTACAGGGAC
AGCAGAGATCCACTTTGGCGCCGGCTCGAGGCCTGCAGGTGCAAAGATGGATAAAGTTTTAAACAGAGAG
GAATCTTTGCAGCTAATGGACCTTCTAGGTCTTGAAAGGAGTGGGAATTGGCTCCGGTGCCCGTCAGTGG
GCAGAGCGCACATCGCCCACAGTCCCCGAGAAGTTGGGGGGAGGGGTCGGCAATTGAACCGGTGCCTAGA
GAAGGTGGCGCGGGGTAAACTGGGAAAGTGATGTCGTGTACTGGCTCCGCCTTTTTCCCGAGGGTGGGGG
AGAACCGTATATAAGTGCAGTAGTCGCCGTGAACGTTCTTTTTCGCAACGGGTTTGCCGCCAGAACACAG
GTAAGTGCCGTGTGTGGTTCCCGCGGGCCTGGCCTCTTTACGGGTTATGGCCCTTGCGTGCCTTGAATTA
CTTCCACCTGGCTGCAGTACGTGATTCTTGATCCCGAGCTTCGGGTTGGAAGTGGGTGGGAGAGTTCGAG
GCCTTGCGCTTAAGGAGCCCCTTCGCCTCGTGCTTGAGTTGAGGCCTGGCCTGGGCGCTGGGGCCGCCGC
GTGCGAATCTGGTGGCACCTTCGCGCCTGTCTCGCTGCTTTCGATAAGTCTCTAGCCATTTAAAATTTTT
GATGACCTGCTGCGACGCTTTTTTTCTGGCAAGATAGTCTTGTAAATGCGGGCCAAGATCTGCACACTGG
TATTTCGGTTTTTGGGGCCGCGGGCGGCGACGGGGCCCGTGCGTCCCAGCGCACATGTTCGGCGAGGCGG
GGCCTGCGAGCGCGGCCACCGAGAATCGGACGGGGGTAGTCTCAAGCTGGCCGGCCTGCTCTGGTGCCTG
GCCTCGCGCCGCCGTGTATCGCCCCGCCCTGGGCGGCAAGGCTGGCCCGGTCGGCACCAGTTGCGTGAGC
GGAAAGATGGCCGCTTCCCGGCCCTGCTGCAGGGAGCTCAAAATGGAGGACGCGGCGCTCGGGAGAGCGG
GCGGGTGAGTCACCCACACAAAGGAAAAGGGCCTTTCCGTCCTCAGCCGTCGCTTCATGTGACTCCACGG
AGTACCGGGCGCCGTCCAGGCACCTCGATTAGTTCTCGAGCTTTTGGAGTACGTCGTCTTTAGGTTGGGG
GGAGGGGTTTTATGCGATGGAGTTTCCCCACACTGAGTGGGTGGAGACTGAAGTTAGGCCAGCTTGGCAC
TTGATGTAATTCTCCTTGGAATTTGCCCTTTTTGAGTTTGGATCTTGGTTCATTCTCAAGCCTCAGACAG
TGGTTCAAAGTTTTTTTCTTCCATTTCAGGTGTCGTGAGGCTAGCACCGCCACCATGGAGCTGTGGCGCC
AATGCACCCACTGGCTCATCCAGTGCCGGGTGCTGCCGCCCAGCCACCGCGTGACCTGGGATGGGGCTCA
GGTGTGTGAACTGGCCCAGGCCCTCCGGGATGGTGTCCTTCTGTGTCAGCTGCTTAACAACCTGCTACCC
CATGCCATCAACCTGCGTGAGGTCAACCTGCGCCCCCAGATGTCCCAGTTCCTGTGCCTTAAGAACATTA
GAACCTTCCTGTCCACCTGCTGTGAGAAGTTCGGCCTCAAGCGGAGCGAGCTCTTCGAAGCCTTTGACCT
CTTCGATGTGCAGGATTTTGGCAAGGTCATCTACACCCTGTCTGCTCTGTCCTGGACCCCGATCGCCCAG
AACAGGGGGATCATGCCCTTCCCCACCGAGGAGGAGAGTGTAGGTGATGAAGACATCTACAGTGGCCTGT
CCGACCAGATCGACGACACGGTGGAGGAGGATGAGGACCTGTATGACTGCGTGGAGAATGAGGAGGCGGA
AGGCGACGAGATCTATGAGGACCTCATGCGCTCGGAGCCCGTGTCCATGCCGCCCAAGATGACAGAGTAT
GACAAGCGCTGCTGCTGCCTGCGGGAGATCCAGCAGACGGAGGAGAAGTACACTGACACGCTGGGCTCCA
TCCAGCAGCATTTCTTGAAGCCCCTGCAACGGTTCCTGAAACCTCAAGACATTGAGATCATCTTTATCAA
CATTGAGGACCTGCTTCGTGTTCATACTCACTTCCTAAAGGAGATGAAGGAAGCCCTGGGCACCCCTGGC
GCAGCCAATCTCTACCAGGTCTTCATCAAATACAAGGAGAGGTTCCTCGTCTATGGCCGCTACTGCAGCC
AGGTGGAGTCAGCCAGCAAACACCTGGACCGTGTGGCCGCAGCCCGGGAGGACGTGCAGATGAAGCTGGA
GGAATGTTCTCAGAGAGCCAACAACGGGAGGTTCACCCTGCGGGACCTGCTGATGGTGCCTATGCAGCGA
GTTCTCAAATATCACCTCCTTCTCCAGGAGCTGGTGAAACACACGCAGGAGGCGATGGAGAAGGAGAACC
TGCGGCTGGCCCTGGATGCCATGAGGGACCTGGCTCAGTGCGTGAACGAGGTCAAGCGAGACAACGAGAC
ACTGCGACAGATCACCAATTTCCAGCTGTCCATTGAGAACCTGGACCAGTCTCTGGCTCACTATGGCCGG
CCCAAGATCGACGGGGAACTCAAGATCACCTCGGTGGAACGGCGCTCCAAGATGGACAGGTATGCCTTCC
TGCTCGACAAAGCTCTACTCATCTGTAAGCGCAGGGGAGACTCCTATGACCTCAAGGACTTTGTAAACCT
GCACAGCTTCCAGGTTCGGGATGACTCTTCAGGAGACCGAGACAACAAGAAGTGGAGCCACATGTTCCTC
CTGATCGAGGACCAAGGTGCCCAGGGCTATGAGCTGTTCTTCAAGACAAGAGAATTGAAGAAGAAGTGGA
TGGAGCAGTTTGAGATGGCCATCTCCAACATCTATCCGGAGAATGCCACCGCCAACGGGCATGACTTCCA
GATGTTCTCCTTTGAGGAGACCACATCCTGCAAGGCCTGTCAGATGCTGCTTAGAGGTACCTTCTATCAG
GGCTACCGCTGCCATCGGTGCCGGGCATCTGCACACAAGGAGTGTCTGGGGAGGGTCCCTCCATGTGGCC
GACATGGGCAAGATTTCCCAGGAACTATGAAGAAGGACAAACTACATCGCAGGGCTCAGGACAAAAAGAG
GAATGAGCTGGGTCTGCCCAAGATGGAGGTGTTTCAGGAATACTACGGGCTTCCTCCACCCCCTGGAGCC
ATTGGACCCTTTCTACGGCTCAACCCTGGAGACATTGTGGAGCTCACGAAGGCTGAGGCTGAACAGAACT
GGTGGGAGGGCAGAAATACATCTACTAATGAAATTGGCTGGTTTCCTTGTAACAGGGTGAAGCCCTATGT
CCATGGCCCTCCTCAGGACCTGTCTGTTCATCTCTGGTACGCAGGCCCCATGGAGCGGGCAGGGGCAGAG
AGCATCCTGGCCAACCGCTCGGACGGGACTTTCTTGGTGCGGCAGAGGGTGAAGGATGCAGCAGAATTTG
CCATCAGCATTAAATATAACGTCGAGGTCAAGCACATTAAAATCATGACAGCAGAAGGACTGTACCGGAT
CACAGAGAAAAAGGCTTTCCGGGGGCTTACGGAGCTGGTGGAGTTTTACCAGCAGAACTCTCTAAAGGAT
TGCTTCAAGTCTCTGGACACCACCTTGCAGTTCCCCTTCAAGGAGCCTGAAAAGAGAACCATCAGCAGGC
CAGCAGTGGGAAGCACAAAGTATTTTGGCACAGCCAAAGCCCGCTATGACTTCTGCGCCCGAGACCGATC
AGAGCTGTCGCTCAAGGAGGGTGACATCATCAAGATCCTTAACAAGAAGGGACAGCAAGGCTGGTGGCGA
GGGGAGATCTATGGCCGGGTTGGCTGGTTCCCTGCCAACTACGTGGAGGAAGATTATTCTGAATACTGCT
AGTAATGAACTAGTCCGTAACTTGAAAGTATTTCGATTTCTTGGCTTTATATATCTTGTGGAAAGGACGA
TGAAATTCATGCGGAACGTGGTGCACGCGTTAAGTCGACAATCAACCTCTGGATTACAAAATTTGTGAAA
GATTGACTGGTATTCTTAACTATGTTGCTCCTTTTACGCTATGTGGATACGCTGCTTTAATGCCTTTGTA
TCATGCTATTGCTTCCCGTATGGCTTTCATTTTCTCCTCCTTGTATAAATCCTGGTTGCTGTCTCTTTAT
GAGGAGTTGTGGCCCGTTGTCAGGCAACGTGGCGTGGTGTGCACTGTGTTTGCTGACGCAACCCCCACTG
GTTGGGGCATTGCCACCACCTGTCAGCTCCTTTCCGGGACTTTCGCTTTCCCCCTCCCTATTGCCACGGC
GGAACTCATCGCCGCCTGCCTTGCCCGCTGCTGGACAGGGGCTCGGCTGTTGGGCACTGACAATTCCGTG
GTGTTGTCGGGGAAATCATCGTCCTTTCCTTGGCTGCTCGCCTGTGTTGCCACCTGGATTCTGCGCGGGA
CGTCCTTCTGCTACGTCCCTTCGGCCCTCAATCCAGCGGACCTTCCTTCCCGCGGCCTGCTGCCGGCTCT
GCGGCCTCTTCCGCGTCTTCGCCTTCGCCCTCAGACGAGTCGGATCTCCCTTTGGGCCGCCTCCCCGCGT
CGACTTTAAGACCAATGACTTACAAGGCAGCTGTAGATCTTAGCCACTTTTTAAAAGAAAAGGGGGGACT
GGAAGGGCTAATTCACTCCCAACGAAGACAAGATCTGCTTTTTGCTTGTACTGGGTCTCTCTGGTTAGAC
CAGATCTGAGCCTGGGAGCTCTCTGGCTAACTAGGGAACCCACTGCTTAAGCCTCAATAAAGCTTGCCTT
GAGTGCTTCAAGTAGTGTGTGCCCGTCTGTTGTGTGACTCTGGTAACTAGAGATCCCTCAGACCCTTTTA
GTCAGTGTGGAAAATCTCTAGCAGTACGTATAGTAGTTCATGTCATCTTATTATTCAGTATTTATAACTT
GCAAAGAAATGAATATCAGAGAGTGAGAGGAACTTGTTTATTGCAGCTTATAATGGTTACAAATAAAGCA
ATAGCATCACAAATTTCACAAATAAAGCATTTTTTTCACTGCATTCTAGTTGTGGTTTGTCCAAACTCAT
CAATGTATCTTATCATGTCTGGCTCTAGCTATCCCGCCCCTAACTCCGCCCATCCCGCCCCTAACTCCGC
CCAGTTCCGCCCATTCTCCGCCCCATGGCTGACTAATTTTTTTTATTTATGCAGAGGCCGAGGCCGCCTC
GGCCTCTGAGCTATTCCAGAAGTAGTGAGGAGGCTTTTTTGGAGGCCTAGGGACGTACCCAATTCGCCCT
ATAGTGAGTCGTATTACGCGCGCTCACTGGCCGTCGTTTTACAACGTCGTGACTGGGAAAACCCTGGCGT
TACCCAACTTAATCGCCTTGCAGCACATCCCCCTTTCGCCAGCTGGCGTAATAGCGAAGAGGCCCGCACC
GATCGCCCTTCCCAACAGTTGCGCAGCCTGAATGGCGAATGGG
[124 nt withheld, positions 8234-8357]
C
[91 nt withheld, positions 8359-8449]
A
[49 nt withheld, positions 8451-8499]
CCTTTGACGTTGGAGTCCACGTTCTTT
[37 nt withheld, positions 8527-8563]
ACCCTATCTCGGTCTATTCTTTTGATTTATAAGGGATTTTGCCGATTTCGGCCTATTGGTTAAAAAATGA
GCTGATTTAACAAAAATTTAACGCGAATTTTAACAAAATATTAACGCTTACAATTTAGGTGGCACTTTTC
GGGGAAATGTGCGCGGAACCCCTATTTGTTTATTTTTCTAAATACATTCAAATATGTATCCGCTCATGAG
ACAATAACCCTGATAAATGCTTCAATAATATTGAAAAAGGAAGAGTATGAGTATTCAACATTTCCGTGTC
GCCCTTATTCCCTTTTTTGCGGCATTTTGCCTTCCTGTTTTTGCTCACCCAGAAACGCTGGTGAAAGTAA
AAGATGCTGAAGATCAGTTGGGTGCACGAGTGGGTTACATCGAACTGGATCTCAACAGCGGTAAGATCCT
TGAGAGTTTTCGCCCCGAAGAACGTTTTCCAATGATGAGCACTTTTAAAGTTCTGCTATGTGGCGCGGTA
TTATCCCGTATTGACGCCGGGCAAGAGCAACTCGGTCGCCGCATACACTATTCTCAGAATGACTTGGTTG
AGTACTCACCAGTCACAGAAAAGCATCTTACGGATGGCATGACAGTAAGAGAATTATGCAGTGCTGCCAT
AACCATGAGTGATAACACTGCGGCCAACTTACTTCTGACAACGATCGGAGGACCGAAGGAGCTAACCGCT
TTTTTGCACAACATGGGGGATCATGTAACTCGCCTTGATCGTTGGGAACCGGAGCTGAATGAAGCCATAC
CAAACGACGAGCGTGACACCACGATGCCTGTAGCAATGGCAACAACGTTGCGCAAACTATTAACTGGCGA
ACTACTTACTCTAGCTTCCCGGCAACAATTAATAGACTGGATGGAGGCGGATAAAGTTGCAGGACCACTT
CTGCGCTCGGCCCTTCCGGCTGGCTGGTTTATTGCTGATAAATCTGGAGCCGGTGAGCGTGGGTCTCGCG
GTATCATTGCAGCACTGGGGCCAGATGGTAAGCCCTCCCGTATCGTAGTTATCTACACGACGGGGAGTCA
GGCAACTATGGATGAACGAAATAGACAGATCGCTGAGATAGGTGCCTCACTGATTAAGCATTGGTAACTG
TCAGACCAAGTTTACTCATATATACTTTAGATTGATTTAAAACTTCATTTTTAATTTAAAAGGATCTAGG
TGAAGATCCTTTTTGATAATCTCATGACCAAAATCCCTTAACGTGAGTTTTCGTTCCACTGAGCGTCAGA
CCCCGTAGAAAAGATCAAAGGATCTTCTTGAGATCCTTTTTTTCTGCGCGTAATCTGCTGCTTGCAAACA
AAAAAACCACCGCTACCAGCGGTGGTTTGTTTGCCGGATCAAGAGCTACCAACTCTTTTTCCGAAGGTAA
CTGGCTTCAGCAGAGCGCAGATACCAAATACTGTTCTTCTAGTGTAGCCGTAGTTAGGCCACCACTTCAA
GAACTCTGTAGCACCGCCTACATACCTCGCTCTGCTAATCCTGTTACCAGTGGCTGCTGCCAGTGGCGAT
AAGTCGTGTCTTACCGGGTTGGACTCAAGACGATAGTTACCGGATAAGGCGCAGCGGTCGGGCTGAACGG
GGGGTTCGTGCACACAGCCCAGCTTGGAGCGAACGACCTACACCGAACTGAGATACCTACAGCGTGAGCT
ATGAGAAAGCGCCACGCTTCCCGAAGGGAGAAAGGCGGACAGGTATCCGGTAAGCGGCAGGGTCGGAACA
GGAGAGCGCACGAGGGAGCTTCCAGGGGGAAACGCCTGGTATCTTTATAGTCCTGTCGGGTTTCGCCACC
TCTGACTTGAGCGTCGATTTTTGTGATGCTCGTCAGGGGGGCGGAGCCTATGGAAAAACGCCAGCAACGC
GGCCTTTTTACGGTTCCTGGCCTTTTGCTGGCCTTTTGCTCACATGTTCTTTCCTGCGTTATCCCCTGAT
TCTGTGGATAACCGTATTACCGCCTTTGAGTGAGCTGATACCGCTCGCCGCAGCCGAACGACCGAGCGCA
GCGAGTCAGTGAGCGAGGAAGCGGAAGAGCGCCCAATACGCAAACCGCCTCTCCCCGCGCGTTGGCCGAT
TCATTAATGCAGCTGGCACGACAGGTTTCCCGACTGGAAAGCGGGCAGTGAGCGCAACGCAATTAATGTG
AGTTAGCTCACTCATTAGGCACCCCAGGCTTTACACTTTATGCTTCCGGCTCGTATGTTGTGTGGAATTG
TGAGCGGATAACAATTTCACACAGGAAACAGCTATGACCATGATTACGCCAAGCGCGCAATTAACCCTCA
CTAAAGGGAACAAAAGCTGGAGCTGCAAGC
