>Addgene plasmid #142799 | TFORF1465 | depositor partial sequence | sequence record 280535 | Insert
ACCGCCACCATGGAGCTGTGGCGCCAATGCACCCACTGGCTCATCCAGTGCCGGGTGCTGCCGCCCAGCC
ACCGCGTGACCTGGGATGGGGCTCAGGTGTGTGAACTGGCCCAGGCCCTCCGGGATGGTGTCCTTCTGTG
TCAGCTGCTTAACAACCTGCTACCCCATGCCATCAACCTGCGTGAGGTCAACCTGCGCCCCCAGATGTCC
CAGTTCCTGTGCCTTAAGAACATTAGAACCTTCCTGTCCACCTGCTGTGAGAAGTTCGGCCTCAAGCGGA
GCGAGCTCTTCGAAGCCTTTGACCTCTTCGATGTGCAGGATTTTGGCAAGGTCATCTACACCCTGTCTGC
TCTGTCCTGGACCCCGATCGCCCAGAACAGGGGGATCATGCCCTTCCCCACCGAGGAGGAGAGTGTAGGT
GATGAAGACATCTACAGTGGCCTGTCCGACCAGATCGACGACACGGTGGAGGAGGATGAGGACCTGTATG
ACTGCGTGGAGAATGAGGAGGCGGAAGGCGACGAGATCTATGAGGACCTCATGCGCTCGGAGCCCGTGTC
CATGCCGCCCAAGATGACAGAGTATGACAAGCGCTGCTGCTGCCTGCGGGAGATCCAGCAGACGGAGGAG
AAGTACACTGACACGCTGGGCTCCATCCAGCAGCATTTCTTGAAGCCCCTGCAACGGTTCCTGAAACCTC
AAGACATTGAGATCATCTTTATCAACATTGAGGACCTGCTTCGTGTTCATACTCACTTCCTAAAGGAGAT
GAAGGAAGCCCTGGGCACCCCTGGCGCAGCCAATCTCTACCAGGTCTTCATCAAATACAAGGAGAGGTTC
CTCGTCTATGGCCGCTACTGCAGCCAGGTGGAGTCAGCCAGCAAACACCTGGACCGTGTGGCCGCAGCCC
GGGAGGACGTGCAGATGAAGCTGGAGGAATGTTCTCAGAGAGCCAACAACGGGAGGTTCACCCTGCGGGA
CCTGCTGATGGTGCCTATGCAGCGAGTTCTCAAATATCACCTCCTTCTCCAGGAGCTGGTGAAACACACG
CAGGAGGCGATGGAGAAGGAGAACCTGCGGCTGGCCCTGGATGCCATGAGGGACCTGGCTCAGTGCGTGA
ACGAGGTCAAGCGAGACAACGAGACACTGCGACAGATCACCAATTTCCAGCTGTCCATTGAGAACCTGGA
CCAGTCTCTGGCTCACTATGGCCGGCCCAAGATCGACGGGGAACTCAAGATCACCTCGGTGGAACGGCGC
TCCAAGATGGACAGGTATGCCTTCCTGCTCGACAAAGCTCTACTCATCTGTAAGCGCAGGGGAGACTCCT
ATGACCTCAAGGACTTTGTAAACCTGCACAGCTTCCAGGTTCGGGATGACTCTTCAGGAGACCGAGACAA
CAAGAAGTGGAGCCACATGTTCCTCCTGATCGAGGACCAAGGTGCCCAGGGCTATGAGCTGTTCTTCAAG
ACAAGAGAATTGAAGAAGAAGTGGATGGAGCAGTTTGAGATGGCCATCTCCAACATCTATCCGGAGAATG
CCACCGCCAACGGGCATGACTTCCAGATGTTCTCCTTTGAGGAGACCACATCCTGCAAGGCCTGTCAGAT
GCTGCTTAGAGGTACCTTCTATCAGGGCTACCGCTGCCATCGGTGCCGGGCATCTGCACACAAGGAGTGT
CTGGGGAGGGTCCCTCCATGTGGCCGACATGGGCAAGATTTCCCAGGAACTATGAAGAAGGACAAACTAC
ATCGCAGGGCTCAGGACAAAAAGAGGAATGAGCTGGGTCTGCCCAAGATGGAGGTGTTTCAGGAATACTA
CGGGCTTCCTCCACCCCCTGGAGCCATTGGACCCTTTCTACGGCTCAACCCTGGAGACATTGTGGAGCTC
ACGAAGGCTGAGGCTGAACAGAACTGGTGGGAGGGCAGAAATACATCTACTAATGAAATTGGCTGGTTTC
CTTGTAACAGGGTGAAGCCCTATGTCCATGGCCCTCCTCAGGACCTGTCTGTTCATCTCTGGTACGCAGG
CCCCATGGAGCGGGCAGGGGCAGAGAGCATCCTGGCCAACCGCTCGGACGGGACTTTCTTGGTGCGGCAG
AGGGTGAAGGATGCAGCAGAATTTGCCATCAGCATTAAATATAACGTCGAGGTCAAGCACATTAAAATCA
TGACAGCAGAAGGACTGTACCGGATCACAGAGAAAAAGGCTTTCCGGGGGCTTACGGAGCTGGTGGAGTT
TTACCAGCAGAACTCTCTAAAGGATTGCTTCAAGTCTCTGGACACCACCTTGCAGTTCCCCTTCAAGGAG
CCTGAAAAGAGAACCATCAGCAGGCCAGCAGTGGGAAGCACAAAGTATTTTGGCACAGCCAAAGCCCGCT
ATGACTTCTGCGCCCGAGACCGATCAGAGCTGTCGCTCAAGGAGGGTGACATCATCAAGATCCTTAACAA
GAAGGGACAGCAAGGCTGGTGGCGAGGGGAGATCTATGGCCGGGTTGGCTGGTTCCCTGCCAACTACGTG
GAGGAAGATTATTCTGAATACTGCTAGTAATGAACTAGTCCGTAACTTGAAAGTATTTCGATTTCTTGGC
TTTATATATCTTGTGGAAAGGACGATGAAATTCATGCGGAACGTGGTGC
