>Addgene plasmid #142799 | TFORF1465 | depositor partial sequence | sequence record 280536 | Barcode
TGAAATTCATGCGGAACGTGGTGC
